>Addgene plasmid #144698 | TFORF3222 | addgene full sequence | sequence record 404310 | Addgene NGS Result
TTAATGTAGTCTTATGCAATACTCTTGTAGTCTTGCAACATGGTAACGATGAGTTAGCAACATGCCTTAC
AAGGAGAGAAAAAGCACCGTGCATGCCGATTGGTGGAAGTAAGGTGGTACGATCGTGCCTTATTAGGAAG
GCAACAGACGGGTCTGACATGGATTGGACGAACCACTGAATTGCCGCATTGCAGAGATATTGTATTTAAG
TGCCTAGCTCGATACATAAACGGGTCTCTCTGGTTAGACCAGATCTGAGCCTGGGAGCTCTCTGGCTAAC
TAGGGAACCCACTGCTTAAGCCTCAATAAAGCTTGCCTTGAGTGCTTCAAGTAGTGTGTGCCCGTCTGTT
GTGTGACTCTGGTAACTAGAGATCCCTCAGACCCTTTTAGTCAGTGTGGAAAATCTCTAGCAGTGGCGCC
CGAACAGGGACTTGAAAGCGAAAGGGAAACCAGAGGAGCTCTCTCGACGCAGGACTCGGCTTGCTGAAGC
GCGCACGGCAAGAGGCGAGGGGCGGCGACTGGTGAGTACGCCAAAAATTTTGACTAGCGGAGGCTAGAAG
GAGAGAGATGGGTGCGAGAGCGTCAGTATTAAGCGGGGGAGAATTAGATCGCGATGGGAAAAAATTCGGT
TAAGGCCAGGGGGAAAGAAAAAATATAAATTAAAACATATAGTATGGGCAAGCAGGGAGCTAGAACGATT
CGCAGTTAATCCTGGCCTGTTAGAAACATCAGAAGGCTGTAGACAAATACTGGGACAGCTACAACCATCC
CTTCAGACAGGATCAGAAGAACTTAGATCATTATATAATACAGTAGCAACCCTCTATTGTGTGCATCAAA
GGATAGAGATAAAAGACACCAAGGAAGCTTTAGACAAGATAGAGGAAGAGCAAAACAAAAGTAAGACCAC
CGCACAGCAAGCGGCCGCTGATCTTCAGACCTGGAGGAGGAGATATGAGGGACAATTGGAGAAGTGAATT
ATATAAATATAAAGTAGTAAAAATTGAACCATTAGGAGTAGCACCCACCAAGGCAAAGAGAAGAGTGGTG
CAGAGAGAAAAAAGAGCAGTGGGAATAGGAGCTTTGTTCCTTGGGTTCTTGGGAGCAGCAGGAAGCACTA
TGGGCGCAGCGTCAATGACGCTGACGGTACAGGCCAGACAATTATTGTCTGGTATAGTGCAGCAGCAGAA
CAATTTGCTGAGGGCTATTGAGGCGCAACAGCATCTGTTGCAACTCACAGTCTGGGGCATCAAGCAGCTC
CAGGCAAGAATCCTGGCTGTGGAAAGATACCTAAAGGATCAACAGCTCCTGGGGATTTGGGGTTGCTCTG
GAAAACTCATTTGCACCACTGCTGTGCCTTGGAATGCTAGTTGGAGTAATAAATCTCTGGAACAGATTTG
GAATCACACGACCTGGATGGAGTGGGACAGAGAAATTAACAATTACACAAGCTTAATACACTCCTTAATT
GAAGAATCGCAAAACCAGCAAGAAAAGAATGAACAAGAATTATTGGAATTAGATAAATGGGCAAGTTTGT
GGAATTGGTTTAACATAACAAATTGGCTGTGGTATATAAAATTATTCATAATGATAGTAGGAGGCTTGGT
AGGTTTAAGAATAGTTTTTGCTGTACTTTCTATAGTGAATAGAGTTAGGCAGGGATATTCACCATTATCG
TTTCAGACCCACCTCCCAACCCCGAGGGGACCCATGCATTGCATCTCAATTAGTCAGCAACCAGGTGTGG
AAAGTCCCCAGGCTCCCCAGCAGGCAGAAGTATGCAAAGCATGCGTCTCAATTAGTCAGCAACCATAGTC
CCGCCCCTAACTCCGCCCATCCCGCCCCTAACTCCGCCCAGTTCCGCCCATTCTCCGCCCCATGGCTGAC
TAATTTTTTTTATTTATGCAGAGGCCGAGGCCGCCTCGGCCTCTGAGCTATTCCAGAAGTAGTGAGGAGG
CTTTTTTGGAGGCCTAGGCTTTTGCAAAAAGCTTTCTAGAGGTACCACCGGAGCTTACCATGACCGAGTA
CAAGCCCACGGTGCGCCTCGCCACCCGCGACGACGTCCCCAGGGCCGTACGCACCCTCGCCGCCGCGTTC
GCCGACTACCCCGCCACGCGCCACACCGTCGATCCGGACCGCCACATCGAGCGGGTCACCGAGCTGCAAG
AACTCTTCCTCACGCGCGTCGGGCTCGACATCGGCAAGGTGTGGGTCGCGGACGACGGCGCCGCCGTGGC
GGTCTGGACCACGCCGGAGAGCGTCGAAGCGGGGGCGGTGTTCGCCGAGATCGGCCCGCGCATGGCCGAG
TTGAGCGGTTCCCGGCTGGCCGCGCAGCAACAGATGGAAGGCCTCCTGGCGCCGCACCGGCCCAAGGAGC
CCGCGTGGTTCCTGGCCACCGTCGGCGTCTCGCCCGACCACCAGGGCAAGGGTCTGGGCAGCGCCGTCGT
GCTCCCCGGAGTGGAGGCGGCCGAGCGCGCCGGGGTGCCCGCCTTCCTGGAGACCTCCGCGCCCCGCAAC
CTCCCCTTCTACGAGCGGCTCGGCTTCACCGTCACCGCCGACGTCGAGGTGCCCGAAGGACCGCGCACCT
GGTGCATGACCCGCAAGCCCGGTGCCAGTTAACGAATTCTAGATCTTGAGACAAATGGCAGTATTCATCC
ACAATTTTAAAAGAAAAGGGGGGATTGGGGGGTACAGTGCAGGGGAAAGAATAGTAGACATAATAGCAAC
AGACATACAAACTAAAGAATTACAAAAACAAATTACAAAAATTCAAAATTTTCGGGTTTATTACAGGGAC
AGCAGAGATCCACTTTGGCGCCGGCTCGAGGCCTGCAGGTGCAAAGATGGATAAAGTTTTAAACAGAGAG
GAATCTTTGCAGCTAATGGACCTTCTAGGTCTTGAAAGGAGTGGGAATTGGCTCCGGTGCCCGTCAGTGG
GCAGAGCGCACATCGCCCACAGTCCCCGAGAAGTTGGGGGGAGGGGTCGGCAATTGAACCGGTGCCTAGA
GAAGGTGGCGCGGGGTAAACTGGGAAAGTGATGTCGTGTACTGGCTCCGCCTTTTTCCCGAGGGTGGGGG
AGAACCGTATATAAGTGCAGTAGTCGCCGTGAACGTTCTTTTTCGCAACGGGTTTGCCGCCAGAACACAG
GTAAGTGCCGTGTGTGGTTCCCGCGGGCCTGGCCTCTTTACGGGTTATGGCCCTTGCGTGCCTTGAATTA
CTTCCACCTGGCTGCAGTACGTGATTCTTGATCCCGAGCTTCGGGTTGGAAGTGGGTGGGAGAGTTCGAG
GCCTTGCGCTTAAGGAGCCCCTTCGCCTCGTGCTTGAGTTGAGGCCTGGCCTGGGCGCTGGGGCCGCCGC
GTGCGAATCTGGTGGCACCTTCGCGCCTGTCTCGCTGCTTTCGATAAGTCTCTAGCCATTTAAAATTTTT
GATGACCTGCTGCGACGCTTTTTTTCTGGCAAGATAGTCTTGTAAATGCGGGCCAAGATCTGCACACTGG
TATTTCGGTTTTTGGGGCCGCGGGCGGCGACGGGGCCCGTGCGTCCCAGCGCACATGTTCGGCGAGGCGG
GGCCTGCGAGCGCGGCCACCGAGAATCGGACGGGGGTAGTCTCAAGCTGGCCGGCCTGCTCTGGTGCCTG
GCCTCGCGCCGCCGTGTATCGCCCCGCCCTGGGCGGCAAGGCTGGCCCGGTCGGCACCAGTTGCGTGAGC
GGAAAGATGGCCGCTTCCCGGCCCTGCTGCAGGGAGCTCAAAATGGAGGACGCGGCGCTCGGGAGAGCGG
GCGGGTGAGTCACCCACACAAAGGAAAAGGGCCTTTCCGTCCTCAGCCGTCGCTTCATGTGACTCCACGG
AGTACCGGGCGCCGTCCAGGCACCTCGATTAGTTCTCGAGCTTTTGGAGTACGTCGTCTTTAGGTTGGGG
GGAGGGGTTTTATGCGATGGAGTTTCCCCACACTGAGTGGGTGGAGACTGAAGTTAGGCCAGCTTGGCAC
TTGATGTAATTCTCCTTGGAATTTGCCCTTTTTGAGTTTGGATCTTGGTTCATTCTCAAGCCTCAGACAG
TGGTTCAAAGTTTTTTTCTTCCATTTCAGGTGTCGTGAGGCTAGCATCGATTGATCAACAAGTTTGTACA
AAAAAGTTGGCATGCAGCAGCAGCCTCTGCCCGGGCCTGGCGCCCCCACAACTGAGCCAACCAAGCCTCC
CTACAGCTACATCGCCCTTATTGCTATGGCCATCCAGAGCTCACCGGGGCAGCGGGCCACCCTCAGTGGC
ATCTACCGCTACATCATGGGCCGATTCGCCTTCTACCGCCACAACCGGCCCGGCTGGCAGAACAGCATCC
GCCACAACCTGTCACTCAACGAGTGCTTTGTCAAGGTGCCCCGCGATGACCGCAAGCCAGGCAAGGGCAG
CTACTGGACGCTGGACCCTGACTGCCACGACATGTTTGAGCACGGCAGCTTCCTACGCCGCCGCCGCCGC
TTCACCCGGCAGACAGGTGCTGAGGGCACCCGGGGCCCCGCCAAGGCACGCCGTGGACCCCTCAGGGCGA
CCAGCCAGGACCCAGGAGTCCCCAACGCCACGACCGGCAGGCAGTGCTCATTCCCACCAGAGCTGCCAGA
TCCCAAGGGCCTAAGCTTTGGGGGTCTGGTGGGGGCCATGCCAGCCAGTATGTGCCCAGCAACCACTGAT
GGCAGGCCTCGGCCACCCATGGAGCCCAAAGAGATTTCCACGCCCAAGCCTGCATGCCCAGGGGAGCTCC
CCGTGGCCACCTCATCTTCCTCATGCCCAGCGTTTGGCTTTCCTGCCGGCTTCTCAGAGGCTGAGAGTTT
TAATAAGGCCCCTACGCCCGTCTTGTCCCCGGAATCAGGCATCGGGAGCAGCTACCAGTGTCGGCTGCAG
GCACTGAATTTTTGCATGGGGGCTGACCCAGGCCTTGAGCACCTCTTGGCCTCAGCAGCCCCCTCCCCTG
CACCACCCACCCCTCCAGGCTCACTCCGGGCCCCACTGCCCCTGCCAACTGACCACAAGGAACCCTGGGT
TGCAGGTGGCTTCCCTGTCCAGGGAGGCTCCGGCTACCCATTGGGGCTGACCCCCTGCCTATACCGGACG
CCAGGCATGTTCTTCTTTGAGTACCCGACTTTCTTGTACAAAGTGGTTGATATCGGTAAGCCTATCCCTA
ACCCTCTCCTCGGTCTCGATTCTACGTAGTAATGAACTAGTCCGTAACTTGAAAGTATTTCGATTTCTTG
GCTTTATATATCTTGTGGAAAGGACGACGAAGGAGGAAGAATAATTGACTAACGCGTTAAGTCGACAATC
AACCTCTGGATTACAAAATTTGTGAAAGATTGACTGGTATTCTTAACTATGTTGCTCCTTTTACGCTATG
TGGATACGCTGCTTTAATGCCTTTGTATCATGCTATTGCTTCCCGTATGGCTTTCATTTTCTCCTCCTTG
TATAAATCCTGGTTGCTGTCTCTTTATGAGGAGTTGTGGCCCGTTGTCAGGCAACGTGGCGTGGTGTGCA
CTGTGTTTGCTGACGCAACCCCCACTGGTTGGGGCATTGCCACCACCTGTCAGCTCCTTTCCGGGACTTT
CGCTTTCCCCCTCCCTATTGCCACGGCGGAACTCATCGCCGCCTGCCTTGCCCGCTGCTGGACAGGGGCT
CGGCTGTTGGGCACTGACAATTCCGTGGTGTTGTCGGGGAAATCATCGTCCTTTCCTTGGCTGCTCGCCT
GTGTTGCCACCTGGATTCTGCGCGGGACGTCCTTCTGCTACGTCCCTTCGGCCCTCAATCCAGCGGACCT
TCCTTCCCGCGGCCTGCTGCCGGCTCTGCGGCCTCTTCCGCGTCTTCGCCTTCGCCCTCAGACGAGTCGG
ATCTCCCTTTGGGCCGCCTCCCCGCGTCGACTTTAAGACCAATGACTTACAAGGCAGCTGTAGATCTTAG
CCACTTTTTAAAAGAAAAGGGGGGACTGGAAGGGCTAATTCACTCCCAACGAAGACAAGATCTGCTTTTT
GCTTGTACTGGGTCTCTCTGGTTAGACCAGATCTGAGCCTGGGAGCTCTCTGGCTAACTAGGGAACCCAC
TGCTTAAGCCTCAATAAAGCTTGCCTTGAGTGCTTCAAGTAGTGTGTGCCCGTCTGTTGTGTGACTCTGG
TAACTAGAGATCCCTCAGACCCTTTTAGTCAGTGTGGAAAATCTCTAGCAGTACGTATAGTAGTTCATGT
CATCTTATTATTCAGTATTTATAACTTGCAAAGAAATGAATATCAGAGAGTGAGAGGAACTTGTTTATTG
CAGCTTATAATGGTTACAAATAAAGCAATAGCATCACAAATTTCACAAATAAAGCATTTTTTTCACTGCA
TTCTAGTTGTGGTTTGTCCAAACTCATCAATGTATCTTATCATGTCTGGCTCTAGCTATCCCGCCCCTAA
CTCCGCCCATCCCGCCCCTAACTCCGCCCAGTTCCGCCCATTCTCCGCCCCATGGCTGACTAATTTTTTT
TATTTATGCAGAGGCCGAGGCCGCCTCGGCCTCTGAGCTATTCCAGAAGTAGTGAGGAGGCTTTTTTGGA
GGCCTAGGGACGTACCCAATTCGCCCTATAGTGAGTCGTATTACGCGCGCTCACTGGCCGTCGTTTTACA
ACGTCGTGACTGGGAAAACCCTGGCGTTACCCAACTTAATCGCCTTGCAGCACATCCCCCTTTCGCCAGC
TGGCGTAATAGCGAAGAGGCCCGCACCGATCGCCCTTCCCAACAGTTGCGCAGCCTGAATGGCGAATGGG
[124 nt withheld, positions 6791-6914]
C
[91 nt withheld, positions 6916-7006]
A
[49 nt withheld, positions 7008-7056]
CCTTTGACGTTGGAGTCCACGTTCTTT
[37 nt withheld, positions 7084-7120]
ACCCTATCTCGGTCTATTCTTTTGATTTATAAGGGATTTTGCCGATTTCGGCCTATTGGTTAAAAAATGA
GCTGATTTAACAAAAATTTAACGCGAATTTTAACAAAATATTAACGCTTACAATTTAGGTGGCACTTTTC
GGGGAAATGTGCGCGGAACCCCTATTTGTTTATTTTTCTAAATACATTCAAATATGTATCCGCTCATGAG
ACAATAACCCTGATAAATGCTTCAATAATATTGAAAAAGGAAGAGTATGAGTATTCAACATTTCCGTGTC
GCCCTTATTCCCTTTTTTGCGGCATTTTGCCTTCCTGTTTTTGCTCACCCAGAAACGCTGGTGAAAGTAA
AAGATGCTGAAGATCAGTTGGGTGCACGAGTGGGTTACATCGAACTGGATCTCAACAGCGGTAAGATCCT
TGAGAGTTTTCGCCCCGAAGAACGTTTTCCAATGATGAGCACTTTTAAAGTTCTGCTATGTGGCGCGGTA
TTATCCCGTATTGACGCCGGGCAAGAGCAACTCGGTCGCCGCATACACTATTCTCAGAATGACTTGGTTG
AGTACTCACCAGTCACAGAAAAGCATCTTACGGATGGCATGACAGTAAGAGAATTATGCAGTGCTGCCAT
AACCATGAGTGATAACACTGCGGCCAACTTACTTCTGACAACGATCGGAGGACCGAAGGAGCTAACCGCT
TTTTTGCACAACATGGGGGATCATGTAACTCGCCTTGATCGTTGGGAACCGGAGCTGAATGAAGCCATAC
CAAACGACGAGCGTGACACCACGATGCCTGTAGCAATGGCAACAACGTTGCGCAAACTATTAACTGGCGA
ACTACTTACTCTAGCTTCCCGGCAACAATTAATAGACTGGATGGAGGCGGATAAAGTTGCAGGACCACTT
CTGCGCTCGGCCCTTCCGGCTGGCTGGTTTATTGCTGATAAATCTGGAGCCGGTGAGCGTGGGTCTCGCG
GTATCATTGCAGCACTGGGGCCAGATGGTAAGCCCTCCCGTATCGTAGTTATCTACACGACGGGGAGTCA
GGCAACTATGGATGAACGAAATAGACAGATCGCTGAGATAGGTGCCTCACTGATTAAGCATTGGTAACTG
TCAGACCAAGTTTACTCATATATACTTTAGATTGATTTAAAACTTCATTTTTAATTTAAAAGGATCTAGG
TGAAGATCCTTTTTGATAATCTCATGACCAAAATCCCTTAACGTGAGTTTTCGTTCCACTGAGCGTCAGA
CCCCGTAGAAAAGATCAAAGGATCTTCTTGAGATCCTTTTTTTCTGCGCGTAATCTGCTGCTTGCAAACA
AAAAAACCACCGCTACCAGCGGTGGTTTGTTTGCCGGATCAAGAGCTACCAACTCTTTTTCCGAAGGTAA
CTGGCTTCAGCAGAGCGCAGATACCAAATACTGTTCTTCTAGTGTAGCCGTAGTTAGGCCACCACTTCAA
GAACTCTGTAGCACCGCCTACATACCTCGCTCTGCTAATCCTGTTACCAGTGGCTGCTGCCAGTGGCGAT
AAGTCGTGTCTTACCGGGTTGGACTCAAGACGATAGTTACCGGATAAGGCGCAGCGGTCGGGCTGAACGG
GGGGTTCGTGCACACAGCCCAGCTTGGAGCGAACGACCTACACCGAACTGAGATACCTACAGCGTGAGCT
ATGAGAAAGCGCCACGCTTCCCGAAGGGAGAAAGGCGGACAGGTATCCGGTAAGCGGCAGGGTCGGAACA
GGAGAGCGCACGAGGGAGCTTCCAGGGGGAAACGCCTGGTATCTTTATAGTCCTGTCGGGTTTCGCCACC
TCTGACTTGAGCGTCGATTTTTGTGATGCTCGTCAGGGGGGCGGAGCCTATGGAAAAACGCCAGCAACGC
GGCCTTTTTACGGTTCCTGGCCTTTTGCTGGCCTTTTGCTCACATGTTCTTTCCTGCGTTATCCCCTGAT
TCTGTGGATAACCGTATTACCGCCTTTGAGTGAGCTGATACCGCTCGCCGCAGCCGAACGACCGAGCGCA
GCGAGTCAGTGAGCGAGGAAGCGGAAGAGCGCCCAATACGCAAACCGCCTCTCCCCGCGCGTTGGCCGAT
TCATTAATGCAGCTGGCACGACAGGTTTCCCGACTGGAAAGCGGGCAGTGAGCGCAACGCAATTAATGTG
AGTTAGCTCACTCATTAGGCACCCCAGGCTTTACACTTTATGCTTCCGGCTCGTATGTTGTGTGGAATTG
TGAGCGGATAACAATTTCACACAGGAAACAGCTATGACCATGATTACGCCAAGCGCGCAATTAACCCTCA
CTAAAGGGAACAAAAGCTGGAGCTGCAAGC
Features (pLannotate 1.2.2; 34 found; start..end, strand, type, name):
      5..231     +  promoter       RSV promoter: Rous sarcoma virus enhancer/promoter
    232..412     +  LTR            5' LTR (truncated): truncated 5' long terminal repeat (LTR) from HIV-1
    459..584     +  misc_feature   HIV-1 Ψ: packaging signal of human immunodeficiency virus type 1
    568..931     +  CDS            HIV-1 gag (fragment): gag protein from human immunodeficiency virus 1; gag
   1077..1310    +  misc_feature   RRE: The Rev response element (RRE) of HIV-1 allows for Rev-dependent mRNA export from the nucleus to the cytoplasm.
   1687..1713    +  CDS            Rev (fragment): human immunodeficiency virus 1 (HIV-1) Rev protein; rev; enhances nuclear export of unspliced and incompletely spliced viral mRNAs
   1720..1743    +  promoter       SV40 promoter (fragment): SV40 early promoter
   1744..1815    +  promoter       SV40 promoter (fragment): SV40 enhancer and early promoter
   1839..1974    +  rep_origin     SV40 ori: SV40 origin of replication
   2020..2616    +  CDS            PuroR (fragment): puromycin N-acetyltransferase; pac from Streptomyces; confers resistance to puromycin
   2665..2782    +  misc_feature   cPPT/CTS: central polypurine tract and central termination sequence of HIV-1
   2847..2913    +  CDS            small t antigen (fragment): SV40 (simian virus 40) small t antigen
   2920..4098    +  promoter       EF-1α promoter: strong constitutive promoter for human elongation factor EF-1α
   4119..4136    +  protein_bind   attB1 (fragment): mutant version of attB; core recombination site for the Gateway® BP reaction BP Clonase™
   4142..5131    +  CDS            FOXS1: FOXS1_HUMAN - Also known as FKHL18, FREAC10. Experimental evidence at transcript level: Swiss-Prot protein existence level 2. Transcriptional repressor that suppresses transcription from the FASLG, FOXO3 and FOXO4 promoters. May have a role in the organization of the testicular vasculature (By similarity). From Homo sapiens (Human).
   5139..5156    -  protein_bind   attB2 (fragment): mutant version of attB; core recombination site for the Gateway® BP reaction BP Clonase™
   5165..5206    +  CDS            V5 tag: epitope tag from simian virus 5
   5222..5275    +  promoter       U6 promoter (fragment): RNA polymerase III promoter for human U6 snRNA
   5317..5905    +  misc_feature   WPRE: woodchuck hepatitis virus posttranscriptional regulatory element
   5956..5975    +  misc_feature   cPPT/CTS (fragment): central polypurine tract and central termination sequence of HIV-1
   5977..6210    +  LTR            3' LTR (ΔU3): self-inactivating 3' long terminal repeat (LTR) from HIV-1
   6288..6409    +  polyA_signal   SV40 poly(A) signal: SV40 polyadenylation signal
   6449..6584    +  rep_origin     SV40 ori: SV40 origin of replication
   6605..6623    -  promoter       T7 promoter: promoter for bacteriophage T7 RNA polymerase
   6631..6786    +  CDS            lacZα (fragment): LacZα fragment of β-galactosidase; lacZ fragment
   6791..7219    +  rep_origin     f1 ori (sequence partly withheld): f1 bacteriophage origin of replication; arrow indicates direction of (+) strand synthesis
   7272..7376    +  promoter       AmpR promoter: bla
   7377..8237    +  CDS            AmpR: β-lactamase; bla; confers resistance to ampicillin, carbenicillin, and related antibiotics
   8408..8996    +  rep_origin     ori: high-copy-number ColE1/pMB1/pBR322/pUC origin of replication
   9179..9271    +  CDS            lacI (fragment): lac repressor; lacI; The lac repressor binds to the lac operator to inhibit transcription in E. coli. This inhibition can be relieved by adding lactose or isopropyl-β-D-thiogalactopyranoside (IPTG).
   9284..9305    +  protein_bind   CAP binding site: CAP binding activates transcription in the presence of cAMP. E. coli catabolite activator protein
   9320..9350    +  promoter       lac promoter: promoter for the E. coli lac operon
   9358..9374    +  protein_bind   lac operator: The lac repressor binds to the lac operator to inhibit transcription in E. coli. This inhibition can be relieved by adding lactose or isopropyl-β-D-thiogalactopyranoside (IPTG). lac repressor encoded by lacI
   9419..9437    +  promoter       T3 promoter: promoter for bacteriophage T3 RNA polymerase
