[The description below was written by a language model from this plasmid's Addgene catalogue record and pLannotate feature annotations shown in this document.]
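Description:
TFORF3222 is a third-generation-style, self-inactivating lentiviral expression plasmid built on the pLX_TRC317 backbone, carrying the human transcription factor FOXS1 (also known as FKHL18 or FREAC10) as one member of a barcoded transcription factor ORF collection. In bacteria it is maintained through a high-copy ColE1/pUC-type origin and selected with ampicillin via the β-lactamase gene. An f1 origin and remnants of a lac/lacZα cloning region with flanking T7 and T3 promoters are also present in the backbone. The depositor notes that the plasmid can recombine, which is common for LTR-containing vectors.

The viral genome is transcribed from an RSV promoter fused to a truncated HIV-1 5' LTR. It contains the Ψ packaging signal with a partial gag sequence, the Rev response element for nuclear export of the full-length RNA, a cPPT/CTS element, WPRE to enhance transcript stability and expression, and a ΔU3 3' LTR that inactivates LTR promoter activity after integration. An SV40 poly(A) signal follows. Within this unit, an SV40 early promoter drives puromycin N-acetyltransferase for selecting transduced mammalian cells. A separate EF-1α promoter drives the FOXS1 ORF, which was inserted by Gateway recombination and is flanked by attB1 and attB2 remnants. The ORF is recorded as carrying a C-terminal V5 epitope tag for detection.

According to the record, each ORF in the collection is paired with a unique 24-bp barcode, although the feature table does not annotate its position. The barcode allows the overexpressed factor to be identified by sequencing in pooled screens, such as those examining directed cell differentiation.
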