Addgene plasmid #144698: TFORF3222
Purpose: Lentiviral vector for overexpressing transcription factor ORFs with unique 24-bp barcodes. Barcodes facilitate identification of transcription factors in pooled screens.
Depositing lab: Feng Zhang. Depositing organization: Broad Institute. Publication: A transcription factor atlas of directed differentiation. Joung J, Ma S, Tay T, Geiger-Schuller KR, Kirchgatterer PC, Verdine VK, Guo B, Arias-Garcia MA, Allen WE, Singh A, Kuksenko O, Abudayyeh OO, Gootenberg JS, Fu Z, Macrae RK, Buenrostro JD, Regev A, Zhang F. Cell. 2023 Jan 5;186(1):209-229.e26. doi: 10.1016/j.cell.2022.11.026. PubMed 36608654.
Backbone
  Vector backbone: pLX_TRC317
  Backbone manufacturer: Broad Institute Genetic Perturbation Platform
  Backbone size w/o insert (bp): 8264
  Vector type: Mammalian Expression, Lentiviral
  Selectable markers: Puromycin
Growth in bacteria
  Bacterial resistance: Ampicillin, 100 μg/mL
  Growth temperature: 37°C
  Growth strain: NEB Stable
  Copy number: High Copy
Gene/Insert
  Gene/Insert name: FOXS1
  Species: H. sapiens (human)
  Insert size (bp): 1196
  Entrez Gene: FOXS1 (a.k.a. FKHL18, FREAC10, MGC4544)
  Promoter: EF1a
  Tag / fusion protein: V5 (C terminal on insert)
  Cloning method: Gateway Cloning
  Sequencing primers: 5′ GGGTGGAGACTGAAGTTAGGCCAG; 3′ CACATAGCGTAAAAGGAGCAACATAG
Resource information
  A portion of this plasmid was derived from a plasmid made by: Broad Institute Genetic Perturbation Platform
Terms and licenses: Academic/Nonprofit Terms; Industry Terms: Not Available to Industry
Depositor comments: NM_004118.3 Please test multiple small colonies in case of plasmid recombination. To make this collection available in a timely manner, a portion of this collection was not fully sequenced by Addgene. If an Addgene verified full plasmid sequence is not available, please contact us prior to placing an order to request the full sequence.
How to cite: TFORF3222 was a gift from Feng Zhang (Addgene plasmid # 144698 ; http://n2t.net/addgene:144698 ; RRID:Addgene_144698)
