>Addgene plasmid #144698 | TFORF3222 | depositor partial sequence | sequence record 286209 | Insert
ATCGATTGATCAACAAGTTTGTACAAAAAAGTTGGCATGCAGCAGCAGCCTCTGCCCGGGCCTGGCGCCC
CCACAACTGAGCCAACCAAGCCTCCCTACAGCTACATCGCCCTTATTGCTATGGCCATCCAGAGCTCACC
GGGGCAGCGGGCCACCCTCAGTGGCATCTACCGCTACATCATGGGCCGATTCGCCTTCTACCGCCACAAC
CGGCCCGGCTGGCAGAACAGCATCCGCCACAACCTGTCACTCAACGAGTGCTTTGTCAAGGTGCCCCGCG
ATGACCGCAAGCCAGGCAAGGGCAGCTACTGGACGCTGGACCCTGACTGCCACGACATGTTTGAGCACGG
CAGCTTCCTACGCCGCCGCCGCCGCTTCACCCGGCAGACAGGTGCTGAGGGCACCCGGGGCCCCGCCAAG
GCACGCCGTGGACCCCTCAGGGCGACCAGCCAGGACCCAGGAGTCCCCAACGCCACGACCGGCAGGCAGT
GCTCATTCCCACCAGAGCTGCCAGATCCCAAGGGCCTAAGCTTTGGGGGTCTGGTGGGGGCCATGCCAGC
CAGTATGTGCCCAGCAACCACTGATGGCAGGCCTCGGCCACCCATGGAGCCCAAAGAGATTTCCACGCCC
AAGCCTGCATGCCCAGGGGAGCTCCCCGTGGCCACCTCATCTTCCTCATGCCCAGCGTTTGGCTTTCCTG
CCGGCTTCTCAGAGGCTGAGAGTTTTAATAAGGCCCCTACGCCCGTCTTGTCCCCGGAATCAGGCATCGG
GAGCAGCTACCAGTGTCGGCTGCAGGCACTGAATTTTTGCATGGGGGCTGACCCAGGCCTTGAGCACCTC
TTGGCCTCAGCAGCCCCCTCCCCTGCACCACCCACCCCTCCAGGCTCACTCCGGGCCCCACTGCCCCTGC
CAACTGACCACAAGGAACCCTGGGTTGCAGGTGGCTTCCCTGTCCAGGGAGGCTCCGGCTACCCATTGGG
GCTGACCCCCTGCCTATACCGGACGCCAGGCATGTTCTTCTTTGAGTACCCGACTTTCTTGTACAAAGTG
GTTGATATCGGTAAGCCTATCCCTAACCCTCTCCTCGGTCTCGATTCTACGTAGTAATGAACTAGTCCGT
AACTTGAAAGTATTTCGATTTCTTGGCTTTATATATCTTGTGGAAAGGACGACGAAGGAGGAAGAATAAT
TGACTA
