>Addgene plasmid #144698 | TFORF3222 | depositor partial sequence | sequence record 286210 | Barcode
CGAAGGAGGAAGAATAATTGACTA
